>Addgene plasmid #238179 | pRCA816 - pBA904 Puro-T2A-GFP ZNF296 g6 CRISPRa guide (pRCA360 backbone) 694 | addgene full sequence | sequence record 474454 | Addgene NGS Result
GTTTGCAAGCAGCAGATTACGCGCAGAAAAAAAGGATCTCAAGAAGATCCTTTGATCTTTTCTACGGGGT
CTGACGCTCAGTGGAACGAAAACTCACGTTAAGGGATTTTGGTCATGAGATTATCAAAAAGGATCTTCAC
CTAGATCCTTTTAAATTAAAAATGAAGTTTTAAATCAATCTAAAGTATATATGAGTAAACTTGGTCTGAC
AGTTACCAATGCTTAATCAGTGAGGCACCTATCTCAGCGATCTGTCTATTTCGTTCATCCATAGTTGCCT
GACTCCCCGTCGTGTAGATAACTACGATACGGGAGGGCTTACCATCTGGCCCCAGTGCTGCAATGATACC
GCGAGACCCACGCTCACCGGCTCCAGATTTATCAGCAATAAACCAGCCAGCCGGAAGGGCCGAGCGCAGA
AGTGGTCCTGCAACTTTATCCGCCTCCATCCAGTCTATTAATTGTTGCCGGGAAGCTAGAGTAAGTAGTT
CGCCAGTTAATAGTTTGCGCAACGTTGTTGCCATTGCTACAGGCATCGTGGTGTCACGCTCGTCGTTTGG
TATGGCTTCATTCAGCTCCGGTTCCCAACGATCAAGGCGAGTTACATGATCCCCCATGTTGTGCAAAAAA
GCGGTTAGCTCCTTCGGTCCTCCGATCGTTGTCAGAAGTAAGTTGGCCGCAGTGTTATCACTCATGGTTA
TGGCAGCACTGCATAATTCTCTTACTGTCATGCCATCCGTAAGATGCTTTTCTGTGACTGGTGAGTACTC
AACCAAGTCATTCTGAGAATAGTGTATGCGGCGACCGAGTTGCTCTTGCCCGGCGTCAATACGGGATAAT
ACCGCGCCACATAGCAGAACTTTAAAAGTGCTCATCATTGGAAAACGTTCTTCGGGGCGAAAACTCTCAA
GGATCTTACCGCTGTTGAGATCCAGTTCGATGTAACCCACTCGTGCACCCAACTGATCTTCAGCATCTTT
TACTTTCACCAGCGTTTCTGGGTGAGCAAAAACAGGAAGGCAAAATGCCGCAAAAAAGGGAATAAGGGCG
ACACGGAAATGTTGAATACTCATACTCTTCCTTTTTCAATATTATTGAAGCATTTATCAGGGTTATTGTC
TCATGAGCGGATACATATTTGAATGTATTTAGAAAAATAAACAAATAGGGGTTCCGCGCACATTTCCCCG
AAAAGTGCCACCTGACGTCGACGGATCGGGAGATCTCCCGATCCCCTATGGTGCACTCTCAGTACAATCT
GCTCTGATGCCGCATAGTTAAGCCAGTATCTGCTCCCTGCTTGTGTGTTGGAGGTCGCTGAGTAGTGCGC
GAGCAAAATTTAAGCTACAACAAGGCAAGGCTTGACCGACAATTGCATGAAGAATCTGCTTAGGGTTAGG
CGTTTTGCGCTGCTTCGCGATGTACGGGCCAGATATACGCGTTGACATTGATTATTGACTAGTTATTAAT
AGTAATCAATTACGGGGTCATTAGTTCATAGCCCATATATGGAGTTCCGCGTTACATAACTTACGGTAAA
TGGCCCGCCTGGCTGACCGCCCAACGACCCCCGCCCATTGACGTCAATAATGACGTATGTTCCCATAGTA
ACGCCAATAGGGACTTTCCATTGACGTCAATGGGTGGAGTATTTACGGTAAACTGCCCACTTGGCAGTAC
ATCAAGTGTATCATATGCCAAGTACGCCCCCTATTGACGTCAATGACGGTAAATGGCCCGCCTGGCATTA
TGCCCAGTACATGACCTTATGGGACTTTCCTACTTGGCAGTACATCTACGTATTAGTCATCGCTATTACC
ATGGTGATGCGGTTTTGGCAGTACATCAATGGGCGTGGATAGCGGTTTGACTCACGGGGATTTCCAAGTC
TCCACCCCATTGACGTCAATGGGAGTTTGTTTTGGCACCAAAATCAACGGGACTTTCCAAAATGTCGTAA
CAACTCCGCCCCATTGACGCAAATGGGCGGTAGGCGTGTACGGTGGGAGGTCTATATAAGCAGCGCGTTT
TGCCTGTACTGGGTCTCTCTGGTTAGACCAGATCTGAGCCTGGGAGCTCTCTGGCTAACTAGGGAACCCA
CTGCTTAAGCCTCAATAAAGCTTGCCTTGAGTGCTTCAAGTAGTGTGTGCCCGTCTGTTGTGTGACTCTG
GTAACTAGAGATCCCTCAGACCCTTTTAGTCAGTGTGGAAAATCTCTAGCAGTGGCGCCCGAACAGGGAC
TTGAAAGCGAAAGGGAAACCAGAGGAGCTCTCTCGACGCAGGACTCGGCTTGCTGAAGCGCGCACGGCAA
GAGGCGAGGGGCGGCGACTGGTGAGTACGCCAAAAATTTTGACTAGCGGAGGCTAGAAGGAGAGAGATGG
GTGCGAGAGCGTCAGTATTAAGCGGGGGAGAATTAGATCGCGATGGGAAAAAATTCGGTTAAGGCCAGGG
GGAAAGAAAAAATATAAATTAAAACATATAGTATGGGCAAGCAGGGAGCTAGAACGATTCGCAGTTAATC
CTGGCCTGTTAGAAACATCAGAAGGCTGTAGACAAATACTGGGACAGCTACAACCATCCCTTCAGACAGG
ATCAGAAGAACTTAGATCATTATATAATACAGTAGCAACCCTCTATTGTGTGCATCAAAGGATAGAGATA
AAAGACACCAAGGAAGCTTTAGACAAGATAGAGGAAGAGCAAAACAAAAGTAAGACCACCGCACAGCAAG
CGGCCGGCCGCTGATCTTCAGACCTGGAGGAGGAGATATGAGGGACAATTGGAGAAGTGAATTATATAAA
TATAAAGTAGTAAAAATTGAACCATTAGGAGTAGCACCCACCAAGGCAAAGAGAAGAGTGGTGCAGAGAG
AAAAAAGAGCAGTGGGAATAGGAGCTTTGTTCCTTGGGTTCTTGGGAGCAGCAGGAAGCACTATGGGCGC
AGCGTCAATGACGCTGACGGTACAGGCCAGACAATTATTGTCTGGTATAGTGCAGCAGCAGAACAATTTG
CTGAGGGCTATTGAGGCGCAACAGCATCTGTTGCAACTCACAGTCTGGGGCATCAAGCAGCTCCAGGCAA
GAATCCTGGCTGTGGAAAGATACCTAAAGGATCAACAGCTCCTGGGGATTTGGGGTTGCTCTGGAAAACT
CATTTGCACCACTGCTGTGCCTTGGAATGCTAGTTGGAGTAATAAATCTCTGGAACAGATTTGGAATCAC
ACGACCTGGATGGAGTGGGACAGAGAAATTAACAATTACACAAGCTTAATACACTCCTTAATTGAAGAAT
CGCAAAACCAGCAAGAAAAGAATGAACAAGAATTATTGGAATTAGATAAATGGGCAAGTTTGTGGAATTG
GTTTAACATAACAAATTGGCTGTGGTATATAAAATTATTCATAATGATAGTAGGAGGCTTGGTAGGTTTA
AGAATAGTTTTTGCTGTACTTTCTATAGTGAATAGAGTTAGGCAGGGATATTCACCATTATCGTTTCAGA
CCCACCTCCCAACCCCGAGGGGACCCGACAGGCCCGAAGGAATAGAAGAAGAAGGTGGAGAGAGAGACAG
AGACAGATCCATTCGATTAGTGAACGGATCGGCACTGCGTGCGCCAATTCTGCAGACAAATGGCAGTATT
CATCCACAATTTTAAAAGAAAAGGGGGGATTGGGGGGTACAGTGCAGGGGAAAGAATAGTAGACATAATA
GCAACAGACATACAAACTAAAGAATTACAAAAACAAATTACAAAAATTCAAAATTTTCGGGTTTATTACA
GGGACAGCAGAGATCCAGTTTGGTTAGTACCGGGCCCGCTCTAGAGATCCGACGCGCCATCTCTAGGCCC
GCGCCGGCCCCCTCGCACGGACTTGTGGGAGAAGCTCGGCTACTCCCCTGCCCCGGTTAATTTGCATATA
ATATTTCCTAGTAACTATAGAGGCTTAATGTGCGATAAAAGACAGATAATCTGTTCTTTTTAATACTAGC
TACATTTTACATGATAGGCTTGGATTTCTATAACTTCGTATAGCATACATTATACGAAGTTATAAACAGC
ACAAAAGGAAACTCACCCTAACTGTAAAGTAATTGTGTGTTTTGAGACTATAAGTATCCCTTGGAGAACC
ACCTTGTTGGTTGAGTTAGGCCGCCGTCAGTTTAAGAGCTAAGCTGGAAACAGCATAGCAAGTTTAAATA
AGGCTAGTCCGTTATCAACTTGGCCGCTTTAAGGCCGGTCCTAGCAAGGCCAAGTGGCACCGAGTCGGTG
CTTTTTTTCTCGAGTACTAGGATCCATTAGGCGGCCGCGTGGATAACCGTATTACCGCCATGCATGTGCC
CGTCAGTGGGCAGAGCGCACATCGCCCACAGTCCCCGAGAAGTTGGGGGGAGGGGTCGGCAATTGAACCG
GTGCCTAGAGAAGGTGGCGCGGGGTAAACTGGGAAAGTGATGTCGTGTACTGGCTCCGCCTTTTTCCCGA
GGGTGGGGGAGAACCGTATATAAGTGCAGTAGTCGCCGTGAACGTTCTTTTTCGCAACGGGTTTGCCGCC
AGAACACAGGTAAGTGCCGTGTGTGGTTCCCGCGGGCCTGGCCTCTTTACGGGTTATGGCCCTTGCGTGC
CTTGAATTACTTCCACCTGGCTGCAGTACGTGATTCTTGATCCCGAGCTTCGGGTTGGAAGTGGGTGGGA
GAGTTCGAGGCCTTGCGCTTAAGGAGCCCCTTCGCCTCGTGCTTGAGTTGAGGCCTGGCCTGGGCGCTGG
GGCCGCCGCGTGCGAATCTGGTGGCACCTTCGCGCCTGTCTCGCTGCTTTCGATAAGTCTCTAGCCATTT
AAAATTTTTGATGACCTGCTGCGACGCTTTTTTTCTGGCAAGATAGTCTTGTAAATGCGGGCCAAGATCT
GCACACTGGTATTTCGGTTTTTGGGGCCGCGGGCGGCGACGGGGCCCGTGCGTCCCAGCGCACATGTTCG
GCGAGGCGGGGCCTGCGAGCGCGGCCACCGAGAATCGGACGGGGGTAGTCTCAAGCTGGCCGGCCTGCTC
TGGTGCCTGGCCTCGCGCCGCCGTGTATCGCCCCGCCCTGGGCGGCAAGGCTGGCCCGGTCGGCACCAGT
TGCGTGAGCGGAAAGATGGCCGCTTCCCGGCCCTGCTGCAGGGAGCTCAAAATGGAGGACGCGGCGCTCG
GGAGAGCGGGCGGGTGAGTCACCCACACAAAGGAAAAGGGCCTTTCCGTCCTCAGCCGTCGCTTCATGTG
ACTCCACGGAGTACCGGGCGCCGTCCAGGCACCTCGATTAGTTCTCGCGCTTTTGGAGTACGTCGTCTTT
AGGTTGGGGGGAGGGGTTTTATGCGATGGAGTTTCCCCACACTGAGTGGGTGGAGACTGAAGTTAGGCCA
GCTTGGCACTTGATGTAATTCTCCTTGGAATTTGCCCTTTTTGAGTTTGGATCTTGGTTCATTCTCAAGC
CTCAGACAGTGGTTCAAAGTTTTTTTCTTCCATTTCAGGTGTCGTGAGCTAGCCCACCATGACCGAGTAC
AAGCCCACGGTGCGCCTCGCCACCCGCGACGACGTCCCCCGGGCCGTACGCACCCTCGCCGCCGCGTTCG
CCGACTACCCCGCCACGCGCCACACCGTCGACCCGGACCGCCACATCGAGCGGGTCACCGAGCTGCAAGA
ACTCTTCCTCACGCGCGTCGGGCTCGACATCGGCAAGGTGTGGGTCGCGGACGACGGCGCCGCGGTGGCG
GTCTGGACCACGCCGGAGAGCGTCGAAGCGGGGGCGGTGTTCGCCGAGATCGGCCCGCGCATGGCCGAGT
TGAGCGGTTCCCGGCTGGCCGCGCAGCAACAGATGGAAGGCCTCCTGGCGCCGCACCGGCCCAAGGAGCC
CGCGTGGTTCCTGGCCACCGTCGGCGTCTCGCCCGACCACCAGGGCAAGGGTCTGGGCAGCGCCGTCGTG
CTCCCCGGAGTGGAGGCGGCCGAGCGCGCCGGGGTGCCCGCCTTCCTGGAGACCTCCGCGCCCCGCAACC
TCCCCTTCTACGAGCGGCTCGGCTTCACCGTCACCGCCGACGTCGAGGTGCCCGAAGGACCGCGCACCTG
GTGCATGACCCGCAAGCCCGGTGCCGGATCGGGAGAGGGCAGAGGAAGTCTGCTAACATGCGGTGACGTC
GAGGAGAATCCTGGCCCACCGGTCGCCACCATGGTGAGCAAGGGCGAGGAGCTGTTCACCGGGGTGGTGC
CCATCCTGGTCGAGCTGGACGGCGACGTAAACGGCCACAAGTTCAGCGTGTCCGGCGAGGGCGAGGGCGA
TGCCACCTACGGCAAGCTGACCCTGAAGTTCATCTGCACCACCGGCAAGCTGCCCGTGCCCTGGCCCACC
CTCGTGACCACCCTGACCTACGGCGTGCAGTGCTTCAGCCGCTACCCCGACCACATGAAGCAGCACGACT
TCTTCAAGTCCGCCATGCCCGAAGGCTACGTCCAGGAGCGCACCATCTTCTTCAAGGACGACGGCAACTA
CAAGACCCGCGCCGAGGTGAAGTTCGAGGGCGACACCCTGGTGAACCGCATCGAGCTGAAGGGCATCGAC
TTCAAGGAGGACGGCAACATCCTGGGGCACAAGCTGGAGTACAACTACAACAGCCACAACGTCTATATCA
TGGCCGACAAGCAGAAGAACGGCATCAAGGTGAACTTCAAGATCCGCCACAACATCGAGGACGGCAGCGT
GCAGCTCGCCGACCACTACCAGCAGAACACCCCCATCGGCGACGGCCCCGTGCTGCTGCCCGACAACCAC
TACCTGAGCACCCAGTCCGCCCTGAGCAAAGACCCCAACGAGAAGCGCGATCACATGGTCCTGCTGGAGT
TCGTGACCGCCGCCGGGATCACTCTCGGCATGGACGAGCTGTACAAGTAAGAATTCGTCGAGGGACCTAA
TAACTTCGTATAGCATACATTATACGAAGTTATACATGTTTAAGGGTTCCGGTTCCACTAGGTACAATTC
GATATCAAGCTTATCGATAATCAACCTCTGGATTACAAAATTTGTGAAAGATTGACTGGTATTCTTAACT
ATGTTGCTCCTTTTACGCTATGTGGATACGCTGCTTTAATGCCTTTGTATCATGCTATTGCTTCCCGTAT
GGCTTTCATTTTCTCCTCCTTGTATAAATCCTGGTTGCTGTCTCTTTATGAGGAGTTGTGGCCCGTTGTC
AGGCAACGTGGCGTGGTGTGCACTGTGTTTGCTGACGCAACCCCCACTGGTTGGGGCATTGCCACCACCT
GTCAGCTCCTTTCCGGGACTTTCGCTTTCCCCCTCCCTATTGCCACGGCGGAACTCATCGCCGCCTGCCT
TGCCCGCTGCTGGACAGGGGCTCGGCTGTTGGGCACTGACAATTCCGTGGTGTTGTCGGGGAAATCATCG
TCCTTTCCTTGGCTGCTCGCCTGTGTTGCCACCTGGATTCTGCGCGGGACGTCCTTCTGCTACGTCCCTT
CGGCCCTCAATCCAGCGGACCTTCCTTCCCGCGGCCTGCTGCCGGCTCTGCGGCCTCTTCCGCGTCTTCG
CCTTCGCCCTCAGACGAGTCGGATCTCCCTTTGGGCCGCCTCCCCGCATCGATACCGTCGACCTCGATCG
AGACCTAGAAAAACATGGAGCAATCACAAGTAGCAATACAGCAGCTACCAATGCTGATTGTGCCTGGCTA
GAAGCACAAGAGGAGGAGGAGGTGGGTTTTCCAGTCACACCTCAGGTACCTTTAAGACCAATGACTTACA
AGGCAGCTGTAGATCTTAGCCACTTTTTAAAAGAAAAGGGGGGACTGGAAGGGCTAATTCACTCCCAACG
AAGACAAGATATCCTTGATCTGTGGATCTACCACACACAAGGCTACTTCCCTGATTGGCAGAACTACACA
CCAGGGCCAGGGATCAGATATCCACTGACCTTTGGATGGTGCTACAAGCTAGTACCAGTTGAGCAAGAGA
AGGTAGAAGAAGCCAATGAAGGAGAGAACACCCGCTTGTTACACCCTGTGAGCCTGCATGGGATGGATGA
CCCGGAGAGAGAAGTATTAGAGTGGAGGTTTGACAGCCGCCTAGCATTTCATCACATGGCCCGAGAGCTG
CATCCGGACTGTACTGGGTCTCTCTGGTTAGACCAGATCTGAGCCTGGGAGCTCTCTGGCTAACTAGGGA
ACCCACTGCTTAAGCCTCAATAAAGCTTGCCTTGAGTGCTTCAAGTAGTGTGTGCCCGTCTGTTGTGTGA
CTCTGGTAACTAGAGATCCCTCAGACCCTTTTAGTCAGTGTGGAAAATCTCTAGCAGCATGTGAGCAAAA
GGCCAGCAAAAGGCCAGGAACCGTAAAAAGGCCGCGTTGCTGGCGTTTTTCCATAGGCTCCGCCCCCCTG
ACGAGCATCACAAAAATCGACGCTCAAGTCAGAGGTGGCGAAACCCGACAGGACTATAAAGATACCAGGC
GTTTCCCCCTGGAAGCTCCCTCGTGCGCTCTCCTGTTCCGACCCTGCCGCTTACCGGATACCTGTCCGCC
TTTCTCCCTTCGGGAAGCGTGGCGCTTTCTCATAGCTCACGCTGTAGGTATCTCAGTTCGGTGTAGGTCG
TTCGCTCCAAGCTGGGCTGTGTGCACGAACCCCCCGTTCAGCCCGACCGCTGCGCCTTATCCGGTAACTA
TCGTCTTGAGTCCAACCCGGTAAGACACGACTTATCGCCACTGGCAGCAGCCACTGGTAACAGGATTAGC
AGAGCGAGGTATGTAGGCGGTGCTACAGAGTTCTTGAAGTGGTGGCCTAACTACGGCTACACTAGAAGAA
CAGTATTTGGTATCTGCGCTCTGCTGAAGCCAGTTACCTTCGGAAAAAGAGTTGGTAGCTCTTGATCCGG
CAAACAAACCACCGCTGGTAGCGGTGGTTTTTTT
Features (pLannotate 1.2.2; 24 found; start..end, strand, type, name):
    213..1073    -  CDS            AmpR: β-lactamase; bla; confers resistance to ampicillin, carbenicillin, and related antibiotics
   1074..1178    -  promoter       AmpR promoter: bla
   1237..1289    -  misc_feature   bom (fragment): basis of mobility region from pBR322
   1444..1823    +  enhancer       CMV enhancer: human cytomegalovirus immediate early enhancer
   1824..2023    +  promoter       CMV promoter: human cytomegalovirus (CMV) immediate early promoter
   2041..2221    +  LTR            5' LTR (truncated): truncated 5' long terminal repeat (LTR) from HIV-1
   2268..2393    +  misc_feature   HIV-1 Ψ: packaging signal of human immunodeficiency virus type 1
   2377..2715    +  CDS            HIV-1 gag (fragment): gag protein from human immunodeficiency virus 1; gag
   2890..3123    +  misc_feature   RRE: The Rev response element (RRE) of HIV-1 allows for Rev-dependent mRNA export from the nucleus to the cytoplasm.
   3500..3600    +  CDS            Rev (fragment): human immunodeficiency virus 1 (HIV-1) Rev protein; rev; enhances nuclear export of unspliced and incompletely spliced viral mRNAs
   3650..3767    +  misc_feature   cPPT/CTS: central polypurine tract and central termination sequence of HIV-1
   4020..4053    +  protein_bind   loxP: Cre-mediated recombination occurs in the 8-bp core sequence (GCATACAT). Cre recombinase
   4178..4222    +  misc_RNA       tracrRNA (fragment): trans-activating CRISPR RNA for the Streptococcus pyogenes CRISPR/Cas9 system
   4252..4271    +  misc_RNA       gRNA scaffold (fragment): guide RNA scaffold for the Streptococcus pyogenes CRISPR/Cas9 system
   4336..5507    +  promoter       EF-1α promoter: strong constitutive promoter for human elongation factor EF-1α
   5519..6115    +  CDS            PuroR: puromycin N-acetyltransferase; pac from Streptomyces alboniger; confers resistance to puromycin
   6191..6910    +  CDS            EGFP: the original enhanced GFP (Yang et al., 1996) mammalian codon-optimized
   6930..6963    +  protein_bind   loxP: Cre-mediated recombination occurs in the 8-bp core sequence (GCATACAT). Cre recombinase
   6996..7019    +  misc_feature   MCS (fragment): pBluescript multiple cloning site
   7019..7607    +  misc_feature   WPRE: woodchuck hepatitis virus posttranscriptional regulatory element
   7608..7627    +  misc_feature   MCS (fragment): pBluescript multiple cloning site
   7629..8129    +  CDS            nef (fragment): NEF_HV1LA - Experimental evidence at protein level: Swiss-Prot protein existence level 1. Extracellular Nef protein targets CD4(+) T-lymphocytes for apoptosis by interacting with CXCR4 surface receptors. From Human immunodeficiency virus type 1 group M subtype B (isolate Lai) (HIV-1).
   8136..8316    +  LTR            5' LTR (truncated): truncated 5' long terminal repeat (LTR) from HIV-1
   8378..42      -  rep_origin     ori (across the origin): high-copy-number ColE1/pMB1/pBR322/pUC origin of replication
