[The description below was written by a language model from this plasmid's Addgene catalogue record and pLannotate feature annotations shown in this document.]
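Description:
pRCA816 is an 8.9 kb lentiviral CRISPR guide vector built on the pRCA360 (pBA904 Puro-T2A-GFP) backbone. It carries a single sgRNA, designated guide 6, that targets the human zinc-finger gene ZNF296 for CRISPR activation. It is propagated in bacteria through a high-copy ColE1/pUC-type origin with ampicillin selection from the β-lactamase gene.

The viral portion has a CMV enhancer/promoter fused to a truncated HIV-1 5' LTR to drive genomic RNA production in packaging cells. This is followed by the Ψ packaging signal with a gag fragment, the RRE for Rev-dependent export, and cPPT/CTS. WPRE and a truncated LTR at the 3' end complete the transfer cassette.

The guide cassette lies downstream of cPPT. The annotation detects only fragments of the S. pyogenes tracrRNA/scaffold there. That fits the stated design, in which capture sequence cs1 is inserted into a loop of the sgRNA constant region so the guide can be read out by 10x Direct Capture in single-cell RNA-seq. The feature table does not annotate the promoter driving the sgRNA, and the record does not state it.

A separate EF-1α promoter drives puromycin N-acetyltransferase followed by EGFP. According to the construct name the two are linked by a T2A peptide, so transduced cells can be both drug-selected and tracked by fluorescence. Two loxP sites flank the region spanning the guide and marker cassettes, although the record gives no purpose for them.

The plasmid encodes no Cas9 or activator, so it is meant for cells that already express a dCas9-based CRISPRa effector. It comes from a transcription factor perturbation study of fibroblast transcriptional states.
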