Addgene plasmid #238179: pRCA816 - pBA904 Puro-T2A-GFP ZNF296 g6 CRISPRa guide (pRCA360 backbone) 694
Purpose: Lentiviral CRISPR guide vector expressing a ZNF296 sgRNA with cs1 incorporated in the loop of the sgRNA constant region for 10X Direct Capture
Depositing lab: Thomas Norman. Depositing organization: Memorial Sloan-Kettering Cancer Center. Publication: Comprehensive transcription factor perturbations recapitulate fibroblast transcriptional states. Southard KM, Ardy RC, Tang A, O'Sullivan DD, Metzner E, Guruvayurappan K, Norman TM. Nat Genet. 2025 Aug 6. doi: 10.1038/s41588-025-02284-1. PubMed 40770575.
Backbone
  Vector backbone: pRCA360 - pBA904 Puro-T2A-GFP
  Vector type: Lentiviral, CRISPR
  Selectable markers: Puromycin
Growth in bacteria
  Bacterial resistance: Ampicillin, 100 μg/mL
  Growth temperature: 30°C
  Growth strain: NEB Stable
  Copy number: Unknown
Gene/Insert
  Gene/Insert name: ZNF296 sgRNA CRISPRa
  gRNA/shRNA sequence: GTTGAGTTAGGCCGCCGTCA
  Species: H. sapiens (human), Synthetic
  Entrez Gene: ZNF296 (a.k.a. ZFP296, ZNF342)
  Tag / fusion protein: GFP (C terminal on backbone)
  Cloning method: Restriction Enzyme; 5′ cloning site Unknown (unknown if destroyed)
Terms and licenses: Academic/Nonprofit Terms; Industry Terms: Not Available to Industry
Depositor comments: Please visit https://doi.org/10.1101/2024.07.31.606073 for bioRxiv preprint.
How to cite: pRCA816 - pBA904 Puro-T2A-GFP ZNF296 g6 CRISPRa guide (pRCA360 backbone) 694 was a gift from Thomas Norman (Addgene plasmid # 238179 ; http://n2t.net/addgene:238179 ; RRID:Addgene_238179)
